Addgene plasmid #26312: pcDNA3.2/V5 hsa-mir-205
Depositing lab: David Bartel. Depositing organization: Whitehead Institute for Biomedical Research. Publication: Mammalian microRNAs: experimental evaluation of novel and previously annotated genes. Chiang HR, Schoenfeld LW, Ruby JG, Auyeung VC, Spies N, Baek D, Johnston WK, Russ C, Luo S, Babiarz JE, Blelloch R, Schroth GP, Nusbaum C, Bartel DP. Genes Dev. 2010 May 15. 24(10):992-1009. 10.1101/gad.1884710 PubMed 20413612.
Backbone
  Vector backbone: pcDNA3.2/V5-DEST
  Backbone manufacturer: Invitrogen
  Backbone size w/o insert (bp): 5600
  Vector type: Mammalian Expression
  Selectable markers: Neomycin (select with G418)
Growth in bacteria
  Bacterial resistance: Ampicillin, 100 μg/mL
  Growth temperature: 37°C
  Growth strain: DH5alpha
  Copy number: Unknown
Gene/Insert
  Gene/Insert name: hsa-mir-205 (alt names: mir 205; mir-205)
  Species: H. sapiens (human)
  Insert size (bp): 420
  Entrez Gene: MIR205 (a.k.a. MIRN205, mir-205)
  Cloning method: Gateway Cloning
  Sequencing primers: 5′ CMV-F; 3′ V5 reverse (5′-ACCGAGGAGAGGGTTAGGGAT-3′ )
Terms and licenses: Academic/Nonprofit Terms; Industry Terms: Not Available to Industry
Depositor comments: pre-miRNA hairpins and the surrounding regions were amplified from human genomic DNA using Pfu Polymerase and primers with Gateway (Invitrogen)- compatible ends designed to anneal about 100 nt upstream of and downstream from the miRNA hairpins. PCR products were inserted into Gateway vector pDONR221 and subsequently into pcDNA3.2/V5-DEST.
How to cite: pcDNA3.2/V5 hsa-mir-205 was a gift from David Bartel (Addgene plasmid # 26312 ; http://n2t.net/addgene:26312 ; RRID:Addgene_26312)
