[The description below was written by a language model from this plasmid's Addgene catalogue record.]
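Description:
pcDNA3.2/V5 hsa-mir-205 is a mammalian expression plasmid built on the commercial Gateway destination vector pcDNA3.2/V5-DEST (about 5.6 kb without insert). It is propagated in E. coli under ampicillin selection and carries a neomycin resistance marker, so transfected mammalian cells can be selected with G418. The record does not include a feature table and does not explicitly list the promoter. The use of a CMV forward sequencing primer is consistent with the CMV immediate-early promoter that drives expression in the pcDNA3 vector family, and the V5 reverse primer reflects the V5 epitope coding region that lies downstream of the cloning site in this backbone.

The insert is a roughly 420 bp human genomic fragment containing the MIR205 locus. According to the depositor's notes, the pre-miRNA hairpin and its surrounding sequence were amplified from human genomic DNA with primers annealing about 100 nt upstream and downstream of the hairpin. The product was first recombined into the entry vector pDONR221 and then transferred into the destination vector by Gateway cloning. Keeping the flanking genomic context means the transcript should resemble a short primary miRNA, which the cell's own microRNA biogenesis machinery can process into mature miR-205. Because the insert is a noncoding RNA, the vector's V5 tag has no functional role here. The construct is suited to ectopic overexpression of hsa-mir-205 in mammalian cells. It comes from a set of plasmids made for a study that experimentally evaluated novel and previously annotated mammalian microRNA genes.
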