>Addgene plasmid #26312 | pcDNA3.2/V5 hsa-mir-205 | depositor partial sequence | sequence record 12396 | Author sequence
AGCCTCCTTGGAGGATGTGATCCTATGGGAGGGGTAGGAGTATTCAGGTCCTTGACATCTCCCAAATGTG
TGATTCCGGGATGCCAAAGGCCTTTGGCCAGGTAATGCAGTGTCTACAGGCTGAGGTTGACATGCATCCC
CACCCTCTGAGAAAAAGATCCTCAGACAATCCATGTGCTTCTCTTGTCCTTCATTCCACCGGAGTCTGTC
TCATACCCAACCAGATTTCAGTGGAGTGAAGTTCAGGAGGCATGGAGCTGACAACCATGAGGCCTCGGCA
GCCACCGCCACCACCGCCGCCGCCACCACCGTAGCAGCAGCAGCAGCAGCAGCAGCAGCAGCAGCAGCAG
CAAGAGTAACTCTGACTTAGGAATAGAGACAGCCAGAGAGAAATGTGATCAATGAAAGAGACATCTGGAG
