>Addgene plasmid #26312 | pcDNA3.2/V5 hsa-mir-205 | addgene partial sequence | sequence record 32463 | 26312 with CMV-F
GCTTTAGCGACTCTCTGGCTACTAGAGAACCCACTGCTTACTGGCTTATCGAAATTAATACGACTCACTA
TAGGGAGACCCAAGCTGGCTAGTTAAGCTATCAACAAGTTTGTACAAAAAAGCAGGCTCATATGAGCCTC
CTTGGAGGATGTGATCCTATGGGAGGGGTAGGAGTATTCAGGTCCTTGACATCTCCCAAATGTGTGATTC
CGGGATGCCAAAGGCCTTTGGCCAGGTAATGCAGTGTCTACAGGCTGAGGTTGACATGCATCCCCACCCT
CTGAGAAAAAGATCCTCAGACAATCCATGTGCTTCTCTTGTCCTTCATTCCACCGGAGTCTGTCTCATAC
CCAACCAGATTTCAGTGGAGTGAAGTTCAGGAGGCATGGAGCTGACAACCATGAGGCCTCGGCAGCCACC
GCCACCACCGCCGCCGCCACCACCGTAGCAGCAGCAGCAGCAGCAGCAGCAGCAGCAGCAGCAGCAAGAG
TAACTCTGACTTAGGAATAGAGACAGCCAGAGAGAAATGTGATCAATGAAAGAGACATCTGGAGAAGCTT
ACCCAGCTTTCTTGTACAAAGTGGTTGATCTAGAGGGCCCGCGGTTCGAAGGTAAGCCTATCCCTAACCC
TCTCCTCGGTCTCGATTCTACGCGTACCGGTTAGTAATGAGTTTAAACGGGGGAGGCTAACTGAAACACG
GAAGGAGACAATACCGGAAGGAACCCGCGCTATGACGGCAATAAAAAGACAGAATAAAACGCACGGGTGT
TGGGTCGTTTGTTCATAAACGCGGGGTTCGGTCCCAGGGCTGGCACTCTGTCGATACCCCACCGAGACCC
CATTGGGGCCAATACGCCCGCGTTTCTTCCTTTTCCCCACCCCACCCCCCAAGTTTCGGGTGAAGGCCCA
GGGCTCGCAGCCAACGTCGGGGCGGCAGGCCCTGCCTAA
